>Addgene plasmid #29149 | pEMS1307 | addgene partial sequence | sequence record 37147 | EGFP-N 5'-CGTCGCCGTCCAGCTCGACCAG-3'
TCGCCTTGCTCACCATGGTGGCGGAAGTTCCTATACCTTTTGAAGAATAGGAACTTCGGAATAGGAACTT
CGGCGCGCCACGCGTGGCCGGCCTAGGAGCTCGAATTCATTAAGGGTTATTGAATATGATCGGAATTAAT
TCTTGAAGACGAAAGGGCCTCGTGATACGCCTATTTTTATAGGTTAATGTCATGATAATAATGGTTTCTT
AGACGTGCGGCCGCCGTCAGGTGGCACTTTTCGGGGAAATGTGCGCGGAACCCCTATTTGTTTATTTTTC
TAAATACATTCAAATATGTATCCGCTCATGAGACAATAACCCTGATAAATGCTTCAATAATATTGAAAAA
GGAAGAGTATGAGTATTCAACATTTCCGTGTCGCCCTTATTCCCTTTTTTGCGGCATTTTGCCTTCCTGT
TTTTGCTCACCCAGAAACGCTGGTGAAAGTAAAAGATGCTGAAGATCAGTTGGGTGCACGAGTGGGTTAC
ATCGAACTGGATCTCAACAGCGGTAAGATCCTTGAGAGTTTTCGCCCCGAAGAACGTTTTCCAATGATGA
GCACTTTTAAAGTTCTGCTATGTGGCGCGGTATTATCCCGTGTTGACGCCGGGCAAGAGCAACTCGGTCG
CCGCATACACTATTCTCAGAATGACTTGGTTGAGTACTCACCAGTCACAGAAAAGCATCTTACGGATGGC
ATGACAGTAAGAGAATTATGCAGTGCTGCCATAACCATGAGTGATAACACTGCGGCCAACTTACTTCTGA
CAACGATCGGAGGACCGAAGGAGCTAA
