>Addgene plasmid #29149 | pEMS1307 | addgene partial sequence | sequence record 38783 | EGFP-N 5'-CGTCGCCGTCCAGCTCGACCAG-3'
TCGCCCTTGCTCACCATGGTGGCGGAAGTTCCTATACCTTTTGAAGAATAGGAACTTCGGAATAGGAACT
TCGGCGCGCCACGCGTGGCCGGCCTAGGAGCTCGAATTCATTAAGGGTTATTGAATATGATCGGAATTAA
TTCTTGAAGACGAAAGGGCCTCGTGATACGCCTATTTTTATAGGTTAATGTCATGATAATAATGGTTTCT
TAGACGTGCGGCCGCCGTCAGGTGGCACTTTTCGGGGAAATGTGCGCGGAACCCCTATTTGTTTATTTTT
CTAAATACATTCAAATATGTATCCGCTCATGAGACAATAACCCTGATAAATGCTTCAATAATATTGAAAA
AGGAAGAGTATGAGTATTCAACATTTCCGTGTCGCCCTTATTCCCTTTTTTGCGGCATTTTGCCTTCCTG
TTTTTGCTCACCCAGAAACGCTGGTGAAAGTAAAAGATGCTGAAGATCAGTTGGGTGCACGAGTGGGTTA
CATCGAACTGGATCTCAACAGCGGTAAGATCCTTGAGAGTTTTCGCCCCGAAGAACGTTTTCCAATGATG
AGCACTTTTAAAGTTCTGCTATGTGGCGCGGTATTATCCCGTGTTGACGCCGGGCAAGAGCAACTCGGTC
GCCGCATACACTATTCTCAGAATGACTTGGTTGAGTACTCACCAGTCACAGAAAAGCATCTTACGGATGG
CATGACAGTAAGAGAATTATGCAGTGCTGCCATAACCATGAGTGATAACACTGCGGCCAACTTACTTCTG
ACAACGATCGGAGGACCGAAGGAGCTAACCGCTTTTTTGCACAACATGGGGGATCATGTAACTCGCCTTG
ATCGTTGGGAACCGGAGCTGAATGAAGCCATACCAAACGACGAGCGTGACACCACGATGCCTG
