[The description below was written by a language model from this plasmid's Addgene catalogue record.]
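Description:
pEMS1307 is an empty backbone plasmid from the Pleiades Promoter Project, a programme that built a toolbox of compact "MiniPromoters" designed to drive selective expression in defined regions and cell types of the brain. The vector is large, with a recorded backbone size of about 16.5 kb. It is maintained in standard E. coli cloning strains as a high-copy plasmid under ampicillin selection. The record does not name the origin of replication, and no feature table is available to confirm the individual elements or their arrangement.

No gene or insert is listed. The only payload element recorded is an EGFP-NLS reporter, that is, enhanced green fluorescent protein fused to a nuclear localisation signal. The signal concentrates fluorescence in the nucleus, which makes individual expressing cells easier to identify and count in dense tissue such as brain. As an empty backbone in a promoter-testing project, the plasmid is presumably meant to receive a candidate promoter by restriction enzyme cloning, so that the inserted regulatory sequence drives the reporter and its expression pattern can be read out. However, the record does not state the cloning sites, the position of the promoter relative to the reporter, or any polyadenylation signal.

The record also does not say what accounts for the vector's considerable size, whether it carries homology arms or mammalian selection markers, or what the intended delivery route or host cell type is. These details would need to be taken from the associated publications or the full sequence.
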