Addgene plasmid #29149: pEMS1307
Purpose: (Empty Backbone) Plasmid described in Yang et al., Genomics, 2009 (PMID: 18950699).
Depositing lab: Elizabeth Simpson. Depositing organization: University of British Columbia. Publication: A regulatory toolbox of MiniPromoters to drive selective expression in the brain. Portales-Casamar E, Swanson DJ, Liu L, de Leeuw CN, Banks KG, Ho Sui SJ, Fulton DL, Ali J, Amirabbasi M, Arenillas DJ, Babyak N, Black SF, Bonaguro RJ, Brauer E, Candido TR, Castellarin M, Chen J, Chen Y, Cheng JC, Chopra V, Docking TR, Dreolini L, D'Souza CA, Flynn EK, Glenn R, Hatakka K, Hearty TG, Imanian B, Jiang S, Khorasan-zadeh S, Komljenovic I, Laprise S, Liao NY, Lim JS, Lithwick S, Liu F, Liu J, Lu M, McConechy M, McLeod AJ, Milisavljevic M, Mis J, O'Connor K, Palma B, Palmquist DL, Schmouth JF, Swanson MI, Tam B, Ticoll A, Turner JL, Varhol R, Vermeulen J, Watkins RF, Wilson G, Wong BK, Wong SH, Wong TY, Yang GS, Ypsilanti AR, Jones SJ, Holt RA, Goldowitz D, Wasserman WW, Simpson EM. Proc Natl Acad Sci U S A. 2010 Sep 21. 107(38):16589-94. 10.1073/pnas.1009158107 PubMed 20807748.
Backbone
  Vector backbone: pEMS1307
  Backbone size (bp): 16482
  Vector type: Pleiades Promoter Project [sic, Pleaides Plieades]
Growth in bacteria
  Bacterial resistance: Ampicillin, 100 μg/mL
  Growth temperature: 37°C
  Growth strain: DH5alpha
  Growth instructions: DH10B
  Copy number: High Copy
Gene/Insert
  Gene/Insert name: None
  Tag / fusion protein: EGFP-NLS
  Cloning method: Restriction Enzyme
  Sequencing primers: 5′ Unknown
Terms and licenses: Academic/Nonprofit Terms; Industry Terms: Not Available to Industry
How to cite: pEMS1307 was a gift from Elizabeth Simpson (Addgene plasmid # 29149 ; http://n2t.net/addgene:29149 ; RRID:Addgene_29149)
